>Addgene plasmid #64536 | pRG206MX | depositor full sequence | sequence record 108557 | pRG206MX sequence 4434 bps
GACGTCGAAAGAACGCGGCATTAGCAACATTTGCGAAGCGAACGATTTTGCGAACTGCTATTAATTAACT
CTGGCGCGCCACTACTTTTTGGAACTCTTGTTGTTCTTTGGAGTTCAATGCGTCCATCTTTACAGTCCTG
TCTTATTGTTCTTGATTTGTGCCCCGTAAAATACTGTTACTTGGTTCTGGCGAGGTATTGGATAGTTCCT
TTTTATAAAGGCCATGAAGGTTTTTCTTTCCAATTTTTTTTTTTTCGTCATTATAGAAATCATTACGACC
GAGATTCCCGGCATATGCGTTTTCGACACTGGATGGCGGCGTTAGTATCGAATCGACAGCAGTATAGCGA
CCAGCATTCACATACGATTGACGCATGATATTACTTTCTGCGCACTTAACTTCGCATCTGGGCAGATGAT
GTCGAGGCGAAAAAAAATATAAATCACGCTAACATTTGATTAAAATAGAACAACTACAATATAAAAAAAC
TATACAAATGACAAGTTCTTGAAAACAAGAATCTTTTTATTGTCAGTACTGATTATAATTGGCCAGTCTT
TTTCAAATAAGCATTCCAACCAGCATCTCTATACCTTTTACCTTCAATATCTGGATCTCTTCCTTTACCA
AACAATCCTCTACCAACAATGATAATATCAGTTCCAGTGCTAACAACTTCATCAACAGTTCTATATTGTT
GTCCTAATCCATCACCTTTATCATCTAATCCAACTCCAGGTGTCATAATAAGCCAATCAAATCCTTCTTC
TTGTCCACCCATATCACGTTGGGCAATAAATCCAATAACAAATTCCTTATCGGATTTAGCAATTTCAACA
GTTTTTTGAGAATATTCTCCATAAGCTAATGATCCCACTGATGATAATTCAGCTAACATCAATAACCCTC
TTGGCTCTTGGTTGGTGGTGGTTTCTTTAGCTCCCTGTTTTAATCCTTCAACTACTCCATTCCCAGTGAC
ACCATGAGCATTAGTAATATCTGCCCAACTACTAATTTTATAAACTCCACCAATATATTGTTTCTTCACG
GTATTACCAATATCAGCAAATTTTCTATCTTCAAAAATCATAAATTGATGTTTACGTGAAAGTTCTAATA
ATGGTTCAATAGTGGATTCATAGGAAAAATCATTGATTATATCAATATGAGTCTTGATTAAGCATACATA
AGGACCCAATTTATCAATTAATTCAAGAAATTCCTTAGTGGTATCAACATCAATTGATGCACATAAATTG
GTTTTCTTCAGTTCCATTAATCGAAATAATCGTTGTGCTACTGGTGAGGCATGAGTTTCTGCTCTCTCAC
TATAGGTCTTAGTGTTGACTGTCATGGTTGTTTATGTTCGGATGTGATGTGAGAACTGTATCCTAGCAAG
ATTTTAAAAGGAAGTATATGAAAGAAGAACCTCAGTGGCAAATCCTAACCTTTTATATTTCTCTACAGGG
GCGCGGCGTGGGGACAATTCAACGCGTCTGTGAGGGGAGCGTTTCCCTGCTCGCAGGTCCGCAGCGAGGA
GCCGTAATTTTTGCTTCGCGCCGTGCGGCCATCAAAATGTATGGATGCAAATGATTATACATGGGGATGT
ATGGGCTAAATGTACGGGCGACAGTCACATCATGCCCCTGAGCTGCGCACGTCAAGACTGTCAAGGAGGG
TATTCTGGGCCTCCATGTCGCTGGCCGGGTGACCCGGCGGGGACGAGGCAAGCTAAACCGATCGGATGTG
CTGCAAGGCGATTAAGTTGGGTAACGCCAGGGTTTTCCCAGTCACGACGTTGTAAAACGACGGCCAGTGA
ATTGTAATACGACTCACTATAGGGCGAATTGGAGAAACAGAATAATATATAAACCTGTATAATATAACCT
TGAAGACTATATTTCTTTTCGCGGCCGCCTATAGGGCGAATTGGAGCTCCACCGCGGTGGCTCTAGAACT
AGTGGATCCCCCGGGCTGCAGGAATTCGATATCAAGCTTATCGATACCGTCGACCTCGAGGGGGGGCCCG
GTACCCAGCTTCGGCCGTATTTACAGATAACGATGTCGTTATTATATATATATATATATATTGTCACTTG
TACCCAGCTTTTGTTCCCTTTAGTGAGGGTTAATTTCGAGCTTGGCGTAATCATGGTCATAGCTGTTTCC
TGTGTGAAATTGTTATCCGCTCACAACAGCTGGATGAATTGAATAGCTTTATGGACCCTGAAACCACAGC
CACATTAACCTTCTTTGATGGTCAAAACTTATCCTTCACCATAAATATGCCTCGCAAAAAAGGTAATTAA
CATATATAGAATTACATTATTTATGAAATATCATCACTATCTCTTAGCATCTTTAATCCTTTTCTACATC
AGATAACTTCGGTTTGTTATCATCGTCTGTATTGTCATCAATTGGCGCGCCTCTCCCTGCAGGCATTAAT
GAATCGGCCAACGCGCGGGGAGAGGCGGTTTGCGTATTGGGCGCTCTTCCGCTTCCTCGCTCACTGACTC
GCTGCGCTCGGTCGTTCGGCTGCGGCGAGCGGTATCAGCTCACTCAAAGGCGGTAATACGGTTATCCACA
GAATCAGGGGATAACGCAGGAAAGAACATGTGAGCAAAAGGCCAGCAAAAGGCCAGGAACCGTAAAAAGG
CCGCGTTGCTGGCGTTTTTCCATAGGCTCCGCCCCCCTGACGAGCATCACAAAAATCGACGCTCAAGTCA
GAGGTGGCGAAACCCGACAGGACTATAAAGATACCAGGCGTTTCCCCCTGGAAGCTCCCTCGTGCGCTCT
CCTGTTCCGACCCTGCCGCTTACCGGATACCTGTCCGCCTTTCTCCCTTCGGGAAGCGTGGCGCTTTCTC
ATAGCTCACGCTGTAGGTATCTCAGTTCGGTGTAGGTCGTTCGCTCCAAGCTGGGCTGTGTGCACGAACC
CCCCGTTCAGCCCGACCGCTGCGCCTTATCCGGTAACTATCGTCTTGAGTCCAACCCGGTAAGACACGAC
TTATCGCCACTGGCAGCAGCCACTGGTAACAGGATTAGCAGAGCGAGGTATGTAGGCGGTGCTACAGAGT
TCTTGAAGTGGTGGCCTAACTACGGCTACACTAGAAGAACAGTATTTGGTATCTGCGCTCTGCTGAAGCC
AGTTACCTTCGGAAAAAGAGTTGGTAGCTCTTGATCCGGCAAACAAACCACCGCTGGTAGCGGTGGTTTT
TTTGTTTGCAAGCAGCAGATTACGCGCAGAAAAAAAGGATCTCAAGAAGATCCTTTGATCTTTTGTTTAA
ACCTACGGGGTCTGACGCTCAGTGGAACGAAAACTCACGTTAAGGGATTTTGGTCATGAGATTATCAAAA
AGGATCTTCACCTAGATCCTTTTAAATTAAAAATGAAGTTTTAAATCAATCTAAAGTATATATGAGTAAA
CTTGGTCTGACAGTTACCAATGCTTAATCAGTGAGGCACCTATCTCAGCGATCTGTCTATTTCGTTCATC
CATAGTTGCCTGACTCCCCGTCGTGTAGATAACTACGATACGGGAGGGCTTACCATCTGGCCCCAGTGCT
GCAATGATACCGCGAGACCCACGCTCACCGGCTCCAGATTTATCAGCAATAAACCAGCCAGCCGGAAGGG
CCGAGCGCAGAAGTGGTCCTGCAACTTTATCCGCCTCCATCCAGTCTATTAATTGTTGCCGGGAAGCTAG
AGTAAGTAGTTCGCCAGTTAATAGTTTGCGCAACGTTGTTGCCATTGCTACAGGCATCGTGGTGTCACGC
TCGTCGTTTGGTATGGCTTCATTCAGCTCCGGTTCCCAACGATCAAGGCGAGTTACATGATCCCCCATGT
TGTGCAAAAAAGCGGTTAGCTCCTTCGGTCCTCCGATGGTTGTCAGAAGTAAGTTGGCCGCAGTGTTATC
ACTCATGGTTATGGCAGCACTGCATAATTCTCTTACTGTCATGCCATCCGTAAGATGCTTTTCTGTGACT
GGTGAGTACTCAACCAAGTCATTCTGAGAATAGTGTATGCGGCGACCGAGTTGCTCTTGCCCGGCGTCAA
TACGGGATAATACCGCGCCACATAGCAGAACTTTAAAAGTGCTCATCATTGGAAAACGTTCTTCGGGGCG
AAAACTCTCAAGGATCTTACCGCTGTTGAGATCCAGTTCGATGTAACCCACTCGTGCACCCAACTGATCT
TCAGCATCTTTTACTTTCACCAGCGTTTCTGGGTGAGCAAAAACAGGAAGGCAAAATGCCGCAAAAAAGG
GAATAAGGGCGACACGGAAATGTTGAATACTCATACTCTTCCTTTTTCAATATTATTGAAGCATTTATCA
GGGTTATTGTCTCATGAGCGGATACATATTTGAATGTATTTAGAAAAATAAACAAATAGGGGTTCCGCGC
ACATTTCCCCGAAAAGTGCCACCT
Features (pLannotate 1.2.2; 14 found; start..end, strand, type, name):
     78..152     +  CDS            YE020_YEAST (fragment): Protein uncertain: Swiss-Prot protein existence level 5. From Saccharomyces cerevisiae (strain ATCC 204508 / S288c) (Baker's yeast).
    340..537     -  terminator     TEF terminator: Ashbya gossypii TEF terminator
    549..1337    -  CDS            URA3: PYRF_YEAST - Experimental evidence at protein level: Swiss-Prot protein existence level 1. From Saccharomyces cerevisiae (strain ATCC 204508 / S288c) (Baker's yeast).
   1356..1699    -  promoter       TEF promoter: Ashbya gossypii TEF promoter
   1744..1822    -  CDS            lacZα (fragment): LacZα fragment of β-galactosidase; lacZ fragment
   1825..1843    +  promoter       T7 promoter: promoter for bacteriophage T7 RNA polymerase
   1950..2035    +  misc_feature   MCS (fragment): pBluescript multiple cloning site
   2076..2093    -  promoter       LEU2 promoter (fragment): S. cerevisiae LEU2
   2117..2135    -  promoter       T3 promoter: promoter for bacteriophage T3 RNA polymerase
   2180..2196    -  protein_bind   lac operator: The lac repressor binds to the lac operator to inhibit transcription in E. coli. This inhibition can be relieved by adding lactose or isopropyl-β-D-thiogalactopyranoside (IPTG). lac repressor encoded by lacI
   2443..2494    -  CDS            lacI (fragment): lac repressor; lacI; The lac repressor binds to the lac operator to inhibit transcription in E. coli. This inhibition can be relieved by adding lactose or isopropyl-β-D-thiogalactopyranoside (IPTG).
   2677..3265    -  rep_origin     ori: high-copy-number ColE1/pMB1/pBR322/pUC origin of replication
   3444..4304    -  CDS            AmpR: β-lactamase; bla; confers resistance to ampicillin, carbenicillin, and related antibiotics
   4305..4409    -  promoter       AmpR promoter: bla
