[The description below was written by a language model from this plasmid's Addgene catalogue record and pLannotate feature annotations shown in this document.]
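Description:
pRG206MX is an empty-backbone, integrative E. coli/S. cerevisiae shuttle vector of 4,434 bp, catalogued as a yeast expression vector and belonging to a series designed for precise genetic engineering of budding yeast. In bacteria it is maintained at high copy through a ColE1/pUC-type origin and selected with ampicillin via the β-lactamase gene and its native promoter. No yeast replication origin (2μ or ARS/CEN) appears in the feature table, which fits its integrative design: the plasmid can only be stably inherited in yeast after insertion into the chromosome.

Yeast selection relies on a URA3MX cassette, in which a URA3 coding sequence is driven by the Ashbya gossypii TEF promoter and closed by the A. gossypii TEF terminator. The record notes that this marker was derived from an earlier heterologous URA3MX gene-replacement plasmid. Such MX-style cassettes use foreign regulatory sequences to limit homology with the native yeast locus, reducing unwanted recombination at the marker itself. The cloning region is a pBluescript-type multiple cloning site flanked by T7 and T3 promoters, which also serve as the sequencing primer sites, along with remnants of lacZα and a lac operator. Inserts are introduced by restriction enzyme cloning. No yeast promoter for driving an insert is annotated, so any expression cassette must supply its own regulatory elements. Several short annotated fragments (an uncertain yeast ORF, a LEU2 promoter piece, a lacI piece) are brief partial matches. The yeast ORF fragment may reflect genomic homology sequence for targeting, but the record does not state the integration locus or how the vector is linearized.
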