Addgene plasmid #64536: pRG206MX
Purpose: (Empty Backbone) Integrative E. coli/S. cerevisiae shuttle vector
Depositing lab: Joerg Stelling. Depositing organization: ETH Zurich (Swiss Federal Institute of Technology). Publication: A shuttle vector series for precise genetic engineering of Saccharomyces cerevisiae. Gnugge R, Liphardt T, Rudolf F. Yeast. 2015 Dec 9. doi: 10.1002/yea.3144. PubMed 26647923.
Backbone
  Vector backbone: pRG206MX
  Backbone manufacturer: Robert Gnuegge
  Backbone size (bp): 4434
  Vector type: Yeast Expression
  Selectable markers: URA3
Growth in bacteria
  Bacterial resistance: Ampicillin, 100 μg/mL
  Growth temperature: 37°C
  Growth strain: DH5alpha
  Copy number: High Copy
Gene/Insert
  Cloning method: Restriction Enzyme
  Sequencing primers: 5′ T7; 3′ T3
Resource information
  A portion of this plasmid was derived from a plasmid made by: The URA3MX marker gene was derived from pAG60 (Goldstein et al. [1999]: Heterologous URA3MX cassettes for gene replacement in Saccharomyces cerevisiae.).
Terms and licenses: Academic/Nonprofit Terms; Industry Terms: Not Available to Industry
How to cite: pRG206MX was a gift from Joerg Stelling (Addgene plasmid # 64536 ; http://n2t.net/addgene:64536 ; RRID:Addgene_64536)
