>Addgene plasmid #64536 | pRG206MX | addgene partial sequence | sequence record 111055 | DK060425_1 5'-TCCTTAAACCTGTCTTGTAA-3'
GTCGAAAGAACGCGGCATTAGCAACATTTGCGAAGCGAACGATTTTGCGAACTGCTATTAATTAACTCTG
GCGCGCCACTACTTTTTGGAACTCTTGTTGTTCTTTGGAGTTCAATGCGTCCATCTTTACAGTCCTGTCT
TATTGTTCTTGATTTGTGCCCCGTAAAATACTGTTACTTGGTTCTGGCGAGGTATTGGATAGTTCCTTTT
TATAAAGGCCATGAAGGTTTTTCTTTCCAATTTTTTTTTTTTCGTCATTATAGAAATCATTACGACCGAG
ATTCCCGGCATATGCGTTTTCGACACTGGATGGCGGCGTTAGTATCGAATCGACAGCAGTATAGCGACCA
GCATTCACATACGATTGACGCATGATATTACTTTCTGCGCACTTAACTTCGCATCTGGGCAGATGATGTC
GAGGCGAAAAAAAATATAAATCACGCTAACATTTGATTAAAATAGAACAACTACAATATAAAAAAACTAT
ACAAATGACAAGTTCTTGAAAACAAGAATCTTTTTATTGTCAGTACTGATTATAATTGGCCAGTCTTTTT
CAAATAAGCATTCCAACCAGCATCTCTATACCTTTTACCTTCAATATCTGGATCTCTTCCTTTACCAAAC
AATCCTCTACCAACAATGATAATATCAGTTCCAGTGCTAACAACTTCATCAACAGTTCTATATTGTTGTC
CTAATCCATCACCTTTATCATCTAATCCAACTCCAGGTGTCATAATAAGCCAATCAAATCCTTCTTCTTG
TCCACCCATATCACGTTGGGCAATAAATCCAATAACAAATTCCTTATCGGATTTAGCAATTTCAACAGTT
TTTTGAGAATATTCTCCATAAGCTAATGATCCCACTGATGATAATTCAGCTAACATCAATAACCCTCTTG
GCTCTTGGTTGGTGGTGGTTTCTTTAGCTCCCTGTTTTAATCCTTCAACTACTCCATTCCCAGTGACACC
ATGAGCATTAGTAATATCTGCCCAACTACTAATTTTATAAACTCCACCAATATATTGTTTCTTCACGGTA
TTACCAATATCAGCAAATTTTCTATCTTCAAAA
