>Addgene plasmid #64536 | pRG206MX | addgene partial sequence | sequence record 111056 | M13pUC-Rev 5'-AGCGGATAACAATTTCACACAGG-3'
GACCATGATTACGCCAAGCTCGAAATTAACCCTCACTAAAGGGAACAAAAGCTGGGTACAAGTGACAATA
TATATATATATATATAATAACGACATCGTTATCTGTAAATACGGCCGAAGCTGGGTACCGGGCCCCCCCT
CGAGGTCGACGGTATCGATAAGCTTGATATCGAATTCCTGCAGCCCGGGGGATCCACTAGTTCTAGAGCC
ACCGCGGTGGAGCTCCAATTCGCCCTATAGGCGGCCGCGAAAAGAAATATAGTCTTCAAGGTTATATTAT
ACAGGTTTATATATTATTCTGTTTCTCCAATTCGCCCTATAGTGAGTCGTATTACAATTCACTGGCCGTC
GTTTTACAACGTCGTGACTGGGAAAACCCTGGCGTTACCCAACTTAATCGCCTTGCAGCACATCCGATCG
GTTTAGCTTGCCTCGTCCCCGCCGGGTCACCCGGCCAGCGACATGGAGGCCCAGAATACCCTCCTTGACA
GTCTTGACGTGCGCAGCTCAGGGGCATGATGTGACTGTCGCCCGTACATTTAGCCCATACATCCCCATGT
ATAATCATTTGCATCCATACATTTTGATGGCCGCACGGCGCGAAGCAAAAATTACGGCTCCTCGCTGCGG
ACCTGCGAGCAGGGAAACGCTCCCCTCACAGACGCGTTGAATTGTCCCCACGCCGCGCCCCTGTAGAGAA
ATATAAAAGGTTAGGATTTGCCACTGAGGTTCTTCTTTCATATACTTCCTTTTAAAATCTTGCTAGGATA
CAGTTCTCACATCACATCCGAACATAAACAACCATGACAGTCAACACTAAGACCTATAGTGAGAGAGCAG
AAACTCATGCCTCACCAGTAGCACAACGATTATTTCGATTAATGGAACTGAAGAAAACCAATTTATGTGC
ATCAATTGATGTTGATACCACTAAGGAATTTCTTGAATTAATTGATAAATTGGGTCCTTATGTATGCTTA
ATCAAGACTCATATTGATATAATCAATGATTTTTCCTATGAATCCACTATTGAACCATTATTAGAACTTT
CACGTAAACATCAATTTATGATTTTTGAAGATAGAAAATTTGCTGATATTGGTAATACCGTGAAGAAACA
A
